>Addgene plasmid #141006 | pENTR-L1-PGK-HygTK-L2 | addgene full sequence | sequence record 305032 | Addgene NGS Result
TCCGGGCCGTTGCTTCACAACGTTCAAATCCGCTCCCGGCGGATTTGTCCTACTCAGGAGAGCGTTCACC
GACAAACAACAGATAAAACGAAAGGCCCAGTCTTCCGACTGAGCCTTTCGTTTTATTTGATGCCTGGCAG
TTCCCTACTCTCGCGTTAACGCTAGCATGGATCTCGGGCCCCAAATAATGATTTTATTTTGACTGATAGT
GACCTGTTCGTTGCAACAAATTGATGAGCAATGCTTTTTTATAATGCCAACTTTGTACAAAAAAGCAGAA
TTCTACCGGGTAGGGGAGGCGCTTTTCCCAAGGCAGTCTGGAGCATGCGCTTTAGCAGCCCCGCTGGGCA
CTTGGCGCTACACAAGTGGCCTCTGGCCTCGCACACATTCCACATCCACCGGTAGGCGCCAACCGGCTCC
GTTCTTTGGTGGCCCCTTCGCGCCACCTTCTACTCCTCCCCTAGTCAGGAAGTTCCCCCCCGCCCCGCAG
CTCGCGTCGTGCAGGACGTGACAAATGGAAGTAGCACGTCTCACTAGTCTCGTGCAGATGGACAGCACCG
CTGAGCAATGGAAGCGGGTAGGCCTTTGGGGCAGCGGCCAATAGCAGCTTTGCTCCTTCGCTTTCTGGGC
TCAGAGGCTGGGAAGGGGTGGGTCCGGGGGCGGGCTCAGGGGCGGGCTCAGGGGCGGGGCGGGCGCCCGA
AGGTCCTCCGGAGGCCCGGCATTCTGCACGCTTCAAAAGCGCACGTCTGCCGCGCTGTTCTCCTCTTCCT
CATCTCCGGGCCTTTCGACCGATCATCAAGCTTGATCCTCATGAAAAAGCCTGAACTCACCGCGACGTCT
GTCGAGAAGTTTCTGATCGAAAAGTTCGACAGCGTCTCCGACCTGATGCAGCTCTCGGAGGGCGAAGAAT
CTCGTGCTTTCAGCTTCGATGTAGGAGGGCGTGGATATGTCCTGCGGGTAAATAGCTGCGCCGATGGTTT
CTACAAAGATCGTTATGTTTATCGGCACTTTGCATCGGCCGCGCTCCCGATTCCGGAAGTGCTTGACATT
GGGGAATTCAGCGAGAGCCTGACCTATTGCATCTCCCGCCGTGCACAGGGTGTCACGTTGCAAGACCTGC
CTGAAACCGAACTGCCCGCTGTTCTGCAGCCGGTCGCGGAGGCCATGGATGCGATCGCTGCGGCCGATCT
TAGCCAGACGAGCGGGTTCGGCCCATTCGGACCGCAAGGAATCGGTCAATACACTACATGGCGTGATTTC
ATATGCGCGATTGCTGATCCCCATGTGTATCACTGGCAAACTGTGATGGACGACACCGTCAGTGCGTCCG
TCGCGCAGGCTCTCGATGAGCTGATGCTTTGGGCCGAGGACTGCCCCGAAGTCCGGCACCTCGTGCACGC
GGATTTCGGCTCCAACAATGTCCTGACGGACAATGGCCGCATAACAGCGGTCATTGACTGGAGCGAGGCG
ATGTTCGGGGATTCCCAATACGAGGTCGCCAACATCTTCTTCTGGAGGCCGTGGTTGGCTTGTATGGAGC
AGCAGACGCGCTACTTCGAGCGGAGGCATCCGGAGCTTGCAGGATCGCCGCGGCTCCGGGCGTATATGCT
CCGCATTGGTCTTGACCAACTCTATCAGAGCTTGGTTGACGGCAATTTCGATGATGCAGCTTGGGCGCAG
GGTCGATGCGACGCAATCGTCCGATCCGGAGCCGGGACTGTCGGGCGTACACAAATCGCCCGCAGAAGCG
CGGCCGTCTGGACCGATGGCTGTGTAGAAGTCGCGTCTGCGTTCGACCAGGCTGCGCGTTCTCGCGGCCA
TAGCAACCGACGTACGGCGTTGCGCCCTCGCCGGCAGCAAGAAGCCACGGAAGTCCGCCCGGAGCAGAAA
ATGCCCACGCTACTGCGGGTTTATATAGACGGTCCCCACGGGATGGGGAAAACCACCACCACGCAACTGC
TGGTGGCCCTGGGTTCGCGCGACGATATCGTCTACGTACCCGAGCCGATGACTTACTGGCGGGTGCTGGG
GGCTTCCGAGACAATCGCGAACATCTACACCACACAACACCGCCTCGACCAGGGTGAGATATCGGCCGGG
GACGCGGCGGTGGTAATGACAAGCGCCCAGATAACAATGGGCATGCCTTATGCCGTGACCGACGCCGTTC
TGGCTCCTCATATCGGGGGGGAGGCTGGGAGCTCACATGCCCCGCCCCCGGCCCTCACCCTCATCTTCGA
CCGCCATCCCATCGCCGCCCTCCTGTGCTACCCGGCCGCGCGGTACCTTATGGGCAGCATGACCCCCCAG
GCCGTGCTGGCGTTCGTGGCCCTCATCCCGCCGACCTTGCCCGGCACCAACATCGTGCTTGGGGCCCTTC
CGGAGGACAGACACATCGACCGCCTGGCCAAACGCCAGCGCCCCGGCGAGCGGCTGGACCTGGCTATGCT
GGCTGCGATTCGCCGCGTTTACGGGCTACTTGCCAATACGGTGCGGTATCTGCAGTGCGGCGGGTCGTGG
CGGGAGGACTGGGGACAGCTTTCGGGGACGGCCGTGCCGCCCCAGGGTGCCGAGCCCCAGAGCAACGCGG
GCCCACGACCCCATATCGGGGACACGTTATTTACCCTGTTTCGGGCCCCCGAGTTGCTGGCCCCCAACGG
CGACCTGTATAACGTGTTTGCCTGGGCCTTGGACGTCTTGGCCAAACGCCTCCGTTCCATGCACGTCTTT
ATCCTGGATTACGACCAATCGCCCGCCGGCTGCCGGGACGCCCTGCTGCAACTTACCTCCGGGATGGTCC
AGACCCACGTCACCACCCCCGGCTCCATACCGACGATATGCGACCTGGCGCGCACGTTTGCCCGGGAGAT
GGGGGAGGCTAACTGAGCTCTAGCTTATCGACTCGCCGATAGTGGAAACCGACGCCCCAGCACTCGTCCG
AGGGCAAAGGAATAGTCGAGAAATTGATGATCTATTAAACAATAAAGATGTCCACATGGAAGTTTTTCCT
GTCATACTTTGTTAAGAAGGGTGAGAACAGAGTACCTACATTTTGAATGGAAGGATTGGAGCTACGGGGG
TGGGGGTGGGGTGGGATTAGATAAATGCCTGCTCTTTACTGAAGGCTCTTTACTATTGCTTTATGATAAT
GTTTCATAGTTGGATATCATAATTTAAACAAGCAAAACCAAATTAAGGGCCAGCTCATTCCTCCCACTCA
TGATCTATAGATCCTCTAGAGTCGAGGGCTGCAGCAGCTTTCTTGTACAAAGTTGGCATTATAAGAAAGC
ATTGCTTATCAATTTGTTGCAACGAACAGGTCACTATCAGTCAAAATAAAATCATTATTTGCCATCCAGC
TGCAGCTCTGGCCCGTGTCTCAAAATCTCTGATGTTACATTGCACAAGATAAAAATATATCATCATGAAC
AATAAAACTGTCTGCTTACATAAACAGTAATACAAGGGGTGTTATGAGCCATATTCAACGGGAAACGTCG
AGGCCGCGATTAAATTCCAACATGGATGCTGATTTATATGGGTATAAATGGGCTCGCGATAATGTCGGGC
AATCAGGTGCGACAATCTATCGCTTGTATGGGAAGCCCGATGCGCCAGAGTTGTTTCTGAAACATGGCAA
AGGTAGCGTTGCCAATGATGTTACAGATGAGATGGTCAGACTAAACTGGCTGACGGAATTTATGCCTCTT
CCGACCATCAAGCATTTTATCCGTACTCCTGATGATGCATGGTTACTCACCACTGCGATCCCCGGAAAAA
CAGCATTCCAGGTATTAGAAGAATATCCTGATTCAGGTGAAAATATTGTTGATGCGCTGGCAGTGTTCCT
GCGCCGGTTGCATTCGATTCCTGTTTGTAATTGTCCTTTTAACAGCGATCGCGTATTTCGTCTCGCTCAG
GCGCAATCACGAATGAATAACGGTTTGGTTGATGCGAGTGATTTTGATGACGAGCGTAATGGCTGGCCTG
TTGAACAAGTCTGGAAAGAAATGCATAAACTTTTGCCATTCTCACCGGATTCAGTCGTCACTCATGGTGA
TTTCTCACTTGATAACCTTATTTTTGACGAGGGGAAATTAATAGGTTGTATTGATGTTGGACGAGTCGGA
ATCGCAGACCGATACCAGGATCTTGCCATCCTATGGAACTGCCTCGGTGAGTTTTCTCCTTCATTACAGA
AACGGCTTTTTCAAAAATATGGTATTGATAATCCTGATATGAATAAATTGCAGTTTCATTTGATGCTCGA
TGAGTTTTTCTAATCAGAATTGGTTAATTGGTTGTAACACTGGCAGAGCATTACGCTGACTTGACGGGAC
GGCGCAAGCTCATGACCAAAATCCCTTAACGTGAGTTTTCGTTCCACTGAGCGTCAGACCCCGTAGAAAA
GATCAAAGGATCTTCTTGAGATCCTTTTTTTCTGCGCGTAATCTGCTGCTTGCAAACAAAAAAACCACCG
CTACCAGCGGTGGTTTGTTTGCCGGATCAAGAGCTACCAACTCTTTTTCCGAAGGTAACTGGCTTCAGCA
GAGCGCAGATACCAAATACTGTTCTTCTAGTGTAGCCGTAGTTAGGCCACCACTTCAAGAACTCTGTAGC
ACCGCCTACATACCTCGCTCTGCTAATCCTGTTACCAGTGGCTGCTGCCAGTGGCGATAAGTCGTGTCTT
ACCGGGTTGGACTCAAGACGATAGTTACCGGATAAGGCGCAGCGGTCGGGCTGAACGGGGGGTTCGTGCA
CACAGCCCAGCTTGGAGCGAACGACCTACACCGAACTGAGATACCTACAGCGTGAGCTATGAGAAAGCGC
CACGCTTCCCGAAGGGAGAAAGGCGGACAGGTATCCGGTAAGCGGCAGGGTCGGAACAGGAGAGCGCACG
AGGGAGCTTCCAGGGGGAAACGCCTGGTATCTTTATAGTCCTGTCGGGTTTCGCCACCTCTGACTTGAGC
GTCGATTTTTGTGATGCTCGTCAGGGGGGCGGAGCCTATGGAAAAACGCCAGCAACGCGGCCTTTTTACG
GTTCCTGGCCTTTTGCTGGCCTTTTGCTCACATGTTCTTTCCTGCGTTATCCCCTGATTCTGTGGATAAC
CGTATTACCGCTAGCCAGGAAGAGTTTGTAGAAACGCAAAAAGGCCATCCGTCAGGATGGCCTTCTGCTT
AGTTTGATGCCTGGCAGTTTATGGCGGGCGTCCTGCCCGCCACCC
Features (pLannotate 1.2.2; 11 found; start..end, strand, type, name):
     83..126     +  terminator     rrnB T1 terminator: Escherichia coli rrnB; transcription terminator T1 from the E. coli rrnB gene
    182..278     +  protein_bind   attL1: mutant version of attL; recombination site for the Gateway® LR reaction LR Clonase™
    288..787     +  promoter       PGK promoter: mouse phosphoglycerate kinase 1 promoter
    811..1781    +  CDS            HygR (fragment): aminoglycoside phosphotransferase from E. coli; aph(4)-Ia; confers resistance to hygromycin
   1782..2886    +  CDS            HSV TK (fragment): herpes simplex virus thymidine kinase confers sensitivity to nucleoside analogs such as acyclovir or ganciclovir
   2901..2955    +  CDS            HygR (fragment): aminoglycoside phosphotransferase from E. coli confers resistance to hygromycin
   2959..3233    +  polyA_signal   PGK poly(A) signal (fragment): mouse phosphoglycerate kinase 1 polyadenylation signal
   3255..3351    -  protein_bind   attL2: mutant version of attL; recombination site for the Gateway® LR reaction LR Clonase™
   3474..4283    +  CDS            KanR: aminoglycoside phosphotransferase; aph(3')-Ia; confers resistance to kanamycin in bacteria or G418 (Geneticin®) in eukaryotes
   4426..5014    +  rep_origin     ori: high-copy-number ColE1/pMB1/pBR322/pUC origin of replication
   5149..5176    -  terminator     rrnB T2 terminator: transcription terminator T2 from the E. coli rrnB gene
