[The description below was written by a language model from this plasmid's Addgene catalogue record and pLannotate feature annotations shown in this document.]
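Description:
pENTR-L1-PGK-HygTK-L2 is a Gateway entry clone of about 5.2 kb built on a pDONR-derived backbone. It supplies a positive/negative selection cassette for modular vector assembly. It is maintained in E. coli as a high-copy plasmid through a ColE1/pUC-type origin and is selected with kanamycin via an aph(3')-Ia gene. The rrnB T1 and T2 transcription terminators lie on either side of the cloning region and insulate the insert from read-through transcription originating in the backbone.

The payload lies between attL1 and attL2 sites, which allow the cassette to be transferred into a destination vector carrying matching attR sites by an LR Clonase reaction. Within these sites, the mouse phosphoglycerate kinase 1 (PGK) promoter drives HygTK, a synthetic fusion of the hygromycin phosphotransferase coding sequence to herpes simplex virus thymidine kinase, followed by the PGK polyadenylation signal. The annotation reports the two coding regions as adjoining fragments, which is consistent with a fused open reading frame. It also reports a short additional hygromycin-resistance fragment just upstream of the poly(A) signal, which the record does not explain. In mammalian cells the fusion confers hygromycin resistance, giving positive selection for cells that have taken up the cassette. It also confers sensitivity to nucleoside analogues such as ganciclovir, giving negative selection for cells that have later lost the cassette.

The stated purpose is Multisite Gateway-mediated vector construction, and the associated publication describes a toolbox for knock-in gene targeting. This plasmid therefore appears to serve as a selection-marker module to be recombined with other entry clones when assembling targeting vectors. The record does not specify the partner modules or the destination vectors.
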