Addgene plasmid #141006: pENTR-L1-PGK-HygTK-L2
Purpose: Mutisite Gateway mediated vector construction
Depositing lab: Hideyuki Okano. Depositing organization: Keio University. Publication: A versatile toolbox for knock-in gene targeting based on the Multisite Gateway technology. Yoshimatsu S, Sone T, Nakajima M, Sato T, Okochi R, Ishikawa M, Nakamura M, Sasaki E, Shiozawa S, Okano H. PLoS One. 2019 Aug 27;14(8):e0221164. doi: 10.1371/journal.pone.0221164. eCollection 2019. PubMed 31454364.
Backbone
  Vector backbone: pDONR
  Backbone manufacturer: Thermo Fisher Scientific
  Vector type: Mammalian Expression
Growth in bacteria
  Bacterial resistance: Kanamycin, 50 μg/mL
  Growth temperature: 37°C
  Growth strain: DH5alpha
  Copy number: High Copy
Gene/Insert
  Gene/Insert name: HygTK
  Species: Synthetic
  Cloning method: Restriction Enzyme; 5′ cloning site Unknown (unknown if destroyed)
Terms and licenses: Academic/Nonprofit Terms; Industry Terms: Not Available to Industry
How to cite: pENTR-L1-PGK-HygTK-L2 was a gift from Hideyuki Okano (Addgene plasmid # 141006 ; http://n2t.net/addgene:141006 ; RRID:Addgene_141006)
